Addgene plasmid #79633: pLV_Zika_Flag_NS1 (Variant: W98G)
Purpose: Third generation Self-inactivating lentivector expressing NS1 (Variant W98G) from Zika virus
Depositing lab: Vaithi Arumugaswami. Depositing organization: Cedars-Sinai Medical Center.
Backbone
  Vector backbone: pLV
  Vector type: Mammalian Expression, Lentiviral
  Selectable markers: Puromycin
Growth in bacteria
  Bacterial resistance: Ampicillin, 100 μg/mL
  Growth temperature: 37°C
  Growth strain: NEB Stable
  Copy number: Unknown
Gene/Insert
  Gene/Insert name: NS1
  Species: Zika virus, Asian genotype, PRVABC59 strain
  Mutation: Variant: W98G
  Promoter: EF1
  Tag / fusion protein: Flag (N terminal on backbone)
  Cloning method: Restriction Enzyme; 5′ cloning site AgeI (not destroyed); 3′ cloning site XhoI (not destroyed)
  Sequencing primers: 5′ unknown; 3′ pCDH-rev
Terms and licenses: Academic/Nonprofit Terms; Industry Terms: Not Available to Industry
How to cite: pLV_Zika_Flag_NS1 (Variant: W98G) was a gift from Vaithi Arumugaswami (Addgene plasmid # 79633 ; http://n2t.net/addgene:79633 ; RRID:Addgene_79633)
