[The description below was written by a language model from this plasmid's Addgene catalogue record and pLannotate feature annotations shown in this document.]
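Description:
pLV_Zika_Flag_NS1 (Variant: W98G) is a third-generation, self-inactivating HIV-1-based lentiviral transfer plasmid of about 10.8 kb for expressing the non-structural protein 1 (NS1) of Zika virus (Asian genotype, PRVABC59 strain) in mammalian cells. It is maintained in E. coli through a high-copy ColE1/pUC-type origin with ampicillin resistance, and it also carries an f1 origin. Outside the lentiviral unit, the backbone contains an SV40/EM7-driven bleomycin/Zeocin resistance cassette with an SV40 polyadenylation signal. A CMV enhancer/promoter replaces the U3 region of the 5' LTR, so genomic RNA is transcribed in packaging cells without Tat. The vector genome includes the Ψ packaging signal with a gag fragment, the Rev response element for nuclear export, the cPPT/CTS element, and a truncated downstream LTR followed by a bGH polyadenylation signal.

The internal expression cassette uses an EF-1α core promoter joined to an HTLV-1 LTR segment, a composite arrangement often used to strengthen expression. This drives an N-terminal FLAG epitope fused to the NS1 coding sequence, which was cloned between AgeI and XhoI sites. The automated annotation labels this roughly 1 kb reading frame by homology to Japanese encephalitis virus NS1, a related flavivirus protein, whereas the catalogue identifies it as Zika NS1 carrying the W98G substitution. An EMCV IRES downstream links puromycin N-acetyltransferase to the same transcript, so puromycin selection enriches for NS1-expressing transduced cells, and a WPRE enhances transcript processing and expression. The construct suits transient expression or stable lentiviral transduction of FLAG-tagged NS1, with the tag available for detection or pull-down. The record does not state the functional significance of the W98G variant.
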