Features (pLannotate 1.2.2; 33 found; start..end, strand, type, name):
    131..330     +  promoter       CMV promoter: human cytomegalovirus (CMV) immediate early promoter
    348..528     +  LTR            5' LTR (truncated): truncated 5' long terminal repeat (LTR) from HIV-1
    575..700     +  misc_feature   HIV-1 Ψ: packaging signal of human immunodeficiency virus type 1
    684..1047    +  CDS            HIV-1 gag (fragment): gag protein from human immunodeficiency virus 1; gag
   1193..1426    +  misc_feature   RRE: The Rev response element (RRE) of HIV-1 allows for Rev-dependent mRNA export from the nucleus to the cytoplasm.
   1803..1903    +  CDS            Rev (fragment): human immunodeficiency virus 1 (HIV-1) Rev protein; rev; enhances nuclear export of unspliced and incompletely spliced viral mRNAs
   1953..2070    +  misc_feature   cPPT/CTS: central polypurine tract and central termination sequence of HIV-1
   2148..2359    +  promoter       EF-1α core promoter: core promoter for human elongation factor EF-1α
   2372..2640    +  LTR            5' LTR (truncated): truncated 5' long terminal repeat (LTR) from human T-cell leukemia virus (HTLV) type 1
   2679..2702    +  CDS            5xFLAG (fragment): five tandem FLAG® epitope tags
   2709..3764    +  CDS            POLS_JAEVJ (fragment): Experimental evidence at protein level: Swiss-Prot protein existence level 1. [Non-structural protein 1']: May play a role in neuroinvasiveness. From Japanese encephalitis virus (strain Jaoars982) (JEV).
   3813..4385    +  misc_feature   IRES: internal ribosome entry site (IRES) of the encephalomyocarditis virus (EMCV)
   4394..4990    +  CDS            PuroR: puromycin N-acetyltransferase; pac from Streptomyces alboniger; confers resistance to puromycin
   5006..5594    +  misc_feature   WPRE: woodchuck hepatitis virus posttranscriptional regulatory element
   5611..6114    +  CDS            nef (fragment): NEF_HV1LA - Experimental evidence at protein level: Swiss-Prot protein existence level 1. Extracellular Nef protein targets CD4(+) T-lymphocytes for apoptosis by interacting with CXCR4 surface receptors. From Human immunodeficiency virus type 1 group M subtype B (isolate Lai) (HIV-1).
   6121..6301    +  LTR            5' LTR (truncated): truncated 5' long terminal repeat (LTR) from HIV-1
   6333..6557    +  polyA_signal   bGH poly(A) signal: bovine growth hormone polyadenylation signal
   6561..6582    +  promoter       SV40 promoter (fragment): SV40 enhancer and early promoter
   6603..7031    +  rep_origin     f1 ori (sequence partly withheld): f1 bacteriophage origin of replication; arrow indicates direction of (+) strand synthesis
   7045..7374    +  promoter       SV40 promoter: SV40 enhancer and early promoter
   7422..7469    +  promoter       EM7 promoter: synthetic bacterial promoter&nbsp
   7488..7862    +  CDS            BleoR: antibiotic-binding protein; Sh ble from Streptoalloteichus hindustanus; confers resistance to bleomycin, phleomycin, and Zeocin™
   7872..7997    +  CDS            ble (fragment): BLE_KLEPN - Experimental evidence at protein level: Swiss-Prot protein existence level 1. Binding protein with a strong affinity to the bleomycin family of antibiotics. Binds to CL990; an antimitotic-antibiotic compound. From Klebsiella pneumoniae.
   7992..8113    +  polyA_signal   SV40 poly(A) signal: SV40 polyadenylation signal
   8184..8206    -  protein_bind   lac operator (fragment): The lac repressor binds to the lac operator to inhibit transcription in E. coli. This inhibition can be relieved by adding lactose or isopropyl-β-D-thiogalactopyranoside (IPTG). lac repressor encoded by lacI
   8210..8240    -  promoter       lac promoter: promoter for the E. coli lac operon
   8255..8276    -  protein_bind   CAP binding site: CAP binding activates transcription in the presence of cAMP. E. coli catabolite activator protein
   8289..8381    -  CDS            lacI (fragment): lac repressor; lacI; The lac repressor binds to the lac operator to inhibit transcription in E. coli. This inhibition can be relieved by adding lactose or isopropyl-β-D-thiogalactopyranoside (IPTG).
   8564..9152    -  rep_origin     ori: high-copy-number ColE1/pMB1/pBR322/pUC origin of replication
   9323..10183   -  CDS            AmpR: β-lactamase; bla; confers resistance to ampicillin, carbenicillin, and related antibiotics
  10184..10288   -  promoter       AmpR promoter: bla
  10347..10399   -  misc_feature   bom (fragment): basis of mobility region from pBR322
  10554..130     +  enhancer       CMV enhancer (across the origin): human cytomegalovirus immediate early enhancer
>Addgene plasmid #79633 | pLV_Zika_Flag_NS1 (Variant: W98G) | depositor full sequence | sequence record 148801 | Full Sequence
TATGCCAAGTACGCCCCCTATTGACGTCAATGACGGTAAATGGCCCGCCTGGCATTATGCCCAGTACATG
ACCTTATGGGACTTTCCTACTTGGCAGTACATCTACGTATTAGTCATCGCTATTACCATGGTGATGCGGT
TTTGGCAGTACATCAATGGGCGTGGATAGCGGTTTGACTCACGGGGATTTCCAAGTCTCCACCCCATTGA
CGTCAATGGGAGTTTGTTTTGGCACCAAAATCAACGGGACTTTCCAAAATGTCGTAACAACTCCGCCCCA
TTGACGCAAATGGGCGGTAGGCGTGTACGGTGGGAGGTCTATATAAGCAGCGCGTTTTGCCTGTACTGGG
TCTCTCTGGTTAGACCAGATCTGAGCCTGGGAGCTCTCTGGCTAACTAGGGAACCCACTGCTTAAGCCTC
AATAAAGCTTGCCTTGAGTGCTTCAAGTAGTGTGTGCCCGTCTGTTGTGTGACTCTGGTAACTAGAGATC
CCTCAGACCCTTTTAGTCAGTGTGGAAAATCTCTAGCAGTGGCGCCCGAACAGGGACTTGAAAGCGAAAG
GGAAACCAGAGGAGCTCTCTCGACGCAGGACTCGGCTTGCTGAAGCGCGCACGGCAAGAGGCGAGGGGCG
GCGACTGGTGAGTACGCCAAAAATTTTGACTAGCGGAGGCTAGAAGGAGAGAGATGGGTGCGAGAGCGTC
AGTATTAAGCGGGGGAGAATTAGATCGCGATGGGAAAAAATTCGGTTAAGGCCAGGGGGAAAGAAAAAAT
ATAAATTAAAACATATAGTATGGGCAAGCAGGGAGCTAGAACGATTCGCAGTTAATCCTGGCCTGTTAGA
AACATCAGAAGGCTGTAGACAAATACTGGGACAGCTACAACCATCCCTTCAGACAGGATCAGAAGAACTT
AGATCATTATATAATACAGTAGCAACCCTCTATTGTGTGCATCAAAGGATAGAGATAAAAGACACCAAGG
AAGCTTTAGACAAGATAGAGGAAGAGCAAAACAAAAGTAAGACCACCGCACAGCAAGCGGCCGCTGATCT
TCAGACCTGGAGGAGGAGATATGAGGGACAATTGGAGAAGTGAATTATATAAATATAAAGTAGTAAAAAT
TGAACCATTAGGAGTAGCACCCACCAAGGCAAAGAGAAGAGTGGTGCAGAGAGAAAAAAGAGCAGTGGGA
ATAGGAGCTTTGTTCCTTGGGTTCTTGGGAGCAGCAGGAAGCACTATGGGCGCAGCGTCAATGACGCTGA
CGGTACAGGCCAGACAATTATTGTCTGGTATAGTGCAGCAGCAGAACAATTTGCTGAGGGCTATTGAGGC
GCAACAGCATCTGTTGCAACTCACAGTCTGGGGCATCAAGCAGCTCCAGGCAAGAATCCTGGCTGTGGAA
AGATACCTAAAGGATCAACAGCTCCTGGGGATTTGGGGTTGCTCTGGAAAACTCATTTGCACCACTGCTG
TGCCTTGGAATGCTAGTTGGAGTAATAAATCTCTGGAACAGATTTGGAATCACACGACCTGGATGGAGTG
GGACAGAGAAATTAACAATTACACAAGCTTAATACACTCCTTAATTGAAGAATCGCAAAACCAGCAAGAA
AAGAATGAACAAGAATTATTGGAATTAGATAAATGGGCAAGTTTGTGGAATTGGTTTAACATAACAAATT
GGCTGTGGTATATAAAATTATTCATAATGATAGTAGGAGGCTTGGTAGGTTTAAGAATAGTTTTTGCTGT
ACTTTCTATAGTGAATAGAGTTAGGCAGGGATATTCACCATTATCGTTTCAGACCCACCTCCCAACCCCG
AGGGGACCCGACAGGCCCGAAGGAATAGAAGAAGAAGGTGGAGAGAGAGACAGAGACAGATCCATTCGAT
TAGTGAACGGATCGGCACTGCGTGCGCCAATTCTGCAGACAAATGGCAGTATTCATCCACAATTTTAAAA
GAAAAGGGGGGATTGGGGGGTACAGTGCAGGGGAAAGAATAGTAGACATAATAGCAACAGACATACAAAC
TAAAGAATTACAAAAACAAATTACAAAAATTCAAAATTTTCGGGTTTATTACAGGGACAGCAGAGATCCA
GTTTGGTTAATTCTAGTGGATCTGCGATCGCTCCGGTGCCCGTCAGTGGGCAGAGCGCACATCGCCCACA
GTCCCCGAGAAGTTGGGGGGAGGGGTCGGCAATTGAACGGGTGCCTAGAGAAGGTGGCGCGGGGTAAACT
GGGAAAGTGATGTCGTGTACTGGCTCCGCCTTTTTCCCGAGGGTGGGGGAGAACCGTATATAAGTGCAGT
AGTCGCCGTGAACGTTCTTTTTCGCAACGGGTTTGCCGCCAGAACACAGCTGAAGCTTCGAGGGGCTCGC
ATCTCTCCTTCACGCGCCCGCCGCCCTACCTGAGGCCGCCATCCACGCCGGTTGAGTCGCGTTCTGCCGC
CTCCCGCCTGTGGTGCCTCCTGAACTGCGTCCGCCGTCTAGGTAAGTTTAAAGCTCAGGTCGAGACCGGG
CCTTTGTCCGGCGCTCCCTTGGAGCCTACCTAGACTCAGCCGGCTCTCCACGCTTTGCCTGACCCTGCTT
GCTCAACTCTACGTCTTTGTTTCGTTTTCTGTTCTGCGCCGTTACAGATCCAAGCTGTGACCGGCGCCTA
CCACCGGTCACCATGGCCGACTACAAAGACGACGATGACAAGTCCGGGGATGTGGGGTGCTCGGTGGACT
TCTCAAAGAAGGAGACGAGATGCGGTACAGGGGTGTTCGTCTATAACGACGTTGAAGCCTGGAGGGACAG
GTACAAGTACCATCCTGACTCCCCCCGTAGATTGGCAGCAGCAGTCAAGCAAGCCTGGGAAGATGGTATC
TGCGGGATCTCCTCTGTTTCAAGAATGGAAAACATCATGTGGAGATCAGTAGAAGGGGAGCTCAACGCAA
TCCTGGAAGAGAATGGAGTTCAACTGACGGTCGTTGTGGGATCTGTAAAAAACCCCATGGGGAGAGGTCC
ACAGAGATTGCCCGTGCCTGTGAACGAGCTGCCCCACGGCTGGAAGGCTTGGGGGAAATCGTATTTCGTC
AGAGCAGCAAAGACAAATAACAGCTTTGTCGTGGATGGTGACACACTGAAGGAATGCCCACTCAAACATA
GAGCATGGAACAGCTTTCTTGTGGAGGATCATGGGTTCGGGGTATTTCACACTAGTGTCTGGCTCAAGGT
TAGAGAAGATTATTCATTAGAGTGTGATCCAGCCGTTATTGGAACAGCTGTTAAGGGAAAGGAGGCTGTA
CACAGTGATCTAGGCTACTGGATTGAGAGTGAGAAGAATGACACATGGAGGCTGAAGAGGGCCCATCTGA
TCGAGATGAAAACATGTGAATGGCCAAAGTCCCACACATTGTGGACAGATGGAATAGAAGAGAGTGATCT
GATCATACCCAAGTCTTTAGCTGGGCCACTCAGCCATCACAATACCAGAGAGGGCTACAGGACCCAAATG
AAAGGGCCATGGCACAGTGAAGAGCTTGAAATTCGGTTTGAGGAATGCCCAGGCACTAAGGTCCACGTGG
AGGAAACATGTGGAACAAGAGGACCATCTCTGAGATCAACCACTGCAAGCGGAAGGGTGATCGAGGAATG
GTGCTGCAGGGAGTGCACAATGCCCCCACTGTCGTTCCGGGCTAAAGATGGCTGTTGGTATGGAATGGAG
ATAAGGCCCAGGAAAGAACCAGAAAGCAACTTAGTAAGGTCAATGGTGACTGCATAGCACTCGAGGATAT
CGACGCGTGAAGCTTAGCGGCCGCAAATTCCGCCCCTCTCCCTCCCCCCCCCCTAACGTTACTGGCCGAA
GCCGCTTGGAATAAGGCCGGTGTGCGTTTGTCTATATGTTATTTTCCACCATATTGCCGTCTTTTGGCAA
TGTGAGGGCCCGGAAACCTGGCCCTGTCTTCTTGACGAGCATTCCTAGGGGTCTTTCCCCTCTCGCCAAA
GGAATGCAAGGTCTGTTGAATGTCGTGAAGGAAGCAGTTCCTCTGGAAGCTTCTTGAAGACAAACAACGT
CTGTAGCGACCCTTTGCAGGCAGCGGAACCCCCCACCTGGCGACAGGTGCCTCTGCGGCCAAAAGCCACG
TGTATAAGATACACCTGCAAAGGCGGCACAACCCCAGTGCCACGTTGTGAGTTGGATAGTTGTGGAAAGA
GTCAAATGGCTCTCCTCAAGCGTATTCAACAAGGGGCTGAAGGATGCCCAGAAGGTACCCCATTGTATGG
GATCTGATCTGGGGCCTCGGTGCACATGCTTTACATGTGTTTAGTCGAGGTTAAAAAAACGTCTAGGCCC
CCCGAACCACGGGGACGTGGTTTTCCTTTGAAAAACACGATAATACCATGGCCACCGAGTACAAGCCCAC
GGTGCGCCTCGCCACCCGCGACGACGTCCCCCGGGCCGTACGCACCCTCGCCGCCGCGTTCGCCGACTAC
CCCGCCACGCGCCACACCGTCGACCCGGACCGCCACATCGAGCGGGTCACCGAGCTGCAAGAACTCTTCC
TCACGCGCGTCGGGCTCGACATCGGCAAGGTGTGGGTCGCGGACGACGGCGCCGCGGTGGCGGTCTGGAC
CACGCCGGAGAGCGTCGAAGCGGGGGCGGTGTTCGCCGAGATCGGCTCGCGCATGGCCGAGTTGAGCGGT
TCCCGGCTGGCCGCGCAGCAACAGATGGAAGGCCTCCTGGCGCCGCACCGGCCCAAGGAGCCCGCGTGGT
TCCTGGCCACCGTCGGCGTCTCGCCCGACCACCAGGGCAAGGGTCTGGGCAGCGCCGTCGTGCTCCCCGG
AGTGGAGGCGGCCGAGCGCGCTGGGGTGCCCGCCTTCCTGGAGACCTCCGCGCCCCGCAACCTCCCCTTC
TACGAGCGGCTCGGCTTCACCGTCACCGCCGACGTCGAGGTGCCCGAAGGACCGCGCACCTGGTGCATGA
CCCGCAAGCCCGGTGCCTGAGTTCGCGTCTGGAACAATCAACCTCTGGATTACAAAATTTGTGAAAGATT
GACTGGTATTCTTAACTATGTTGCTCCTTTTACGCTATGTGGATACGCTGCTTTAATGCCTTTGTATCAT
GCTATTGCTTCCCGTATGGCTTTCATTTTCTCCTCCTTGTATAAATCCTGGTTGCTGTCTCTTTATGAGG
AGTTGTGGCCCGTTGTCAGGCAACGTGGCGTGGTGTGCACTGTGTTTGCTGACGCAACCCCCACTGGTTG
GGGCATTGCCACCACCTGTCAGCTCCTTTCCGGGACTTTCGCTTTCCCCCTCCCTATTGCCACGGCGGAA
CTCATCGCCGCCTGCCTTGCCCGCTGCTGGACAGGGGCTCGGCTGTTGGGCACTGACAATTCCGTGGTGT
TGTCGGGGAAGCTGACGTCCTTTCCATGGCTGCTCGCCTGTGTTGCCACCTGGATTCTGCGCGGGACGTC
CTTCTGCTACGTCCCTTCGGCCCTCAATCCAGCGGACCTTCCTTCCCGCGGCCTGCTGCCGGCTCTGCGG
CCTCTTCCGCGTCTTCGCCTTCGCCCTCAGACGAGTCGGATCTCCCTTTGGGCCGCCTCCCCGCCTGGAA
TTAATTCTGCAGTCGAGACCTAGAAAAACATGGAGCAATCACAAGTAGCAATACAGCAGCTACCAATGCT
GATTGTGCCTGGCTAGAAGCACAAGAGGAGGAGGAGGTGGGTTTTCCAGTCACACCTCAGGTACCTTTAA
GACCAATGACTTACAAGGCAGCTGTAGATCTTAGCCACTTTTTAAAAGAAAAGGGGGGACTGGAAGGGCT
AATTCACTCCCAACGAAGACAAGATATCCTTGATCTGTGGATCTACCACACACAAGGCTACTTCCCTGAT
TGGCAGAACTACACACCAGGGCCAGGGATCAGATATCCACTGACCTTTGGATGGTGCTACAAGCTAGTAC
CAGTTGAGCAAGAGAAGGTAGAAGAAGCCAATGAAGGAGAGAACACCCGCTTGTTACACCCTGTGAGCCT
GCATGGGATGGATGACCCGGAGAGAGAAGTATTAGAGTGGAGGTTTGACAGCCGCCTAGCATTTCATCAC
ATGGCCCGAGAGCTGCATCCGGACTGTACTGGGTCTCTCTGGTTAGACCAGATCTGAGCCTGGGAGCTCT
CTGGCTAACTAGGGAACCCACTGCTTAAGCCTCAATAAAGCTTGCCTTGAGTGCTTCAAGTAGTGTGTGC
CCGTCTGTTGTGTGACTCTGGTAACTAGAGATCCCTCAGACCCTTTTAGTCAGTGTGGAAAATCTCTAGC
AGGGCCCGTTTAAACCCGCTGATCAGCCTCGACTGTGCCTTCTAGTTGCCAGCCATCTGTTGTTTGCCCC
TCCCCCGTGCCTTCCTTGACCCTGGAAGGTGCCACTCCCACTGTCCTTTCCTAATAAAATGAGGAAATTG
CATCGCATTGTCTGAGTAGGTGTCATTCTATTCTGGGGGGTGGGGTGGGGCAGGACAGCAAGGGGGAGGA
TTGGGAAGACAATAGCAGGCATGCTGGGGATGCGGTGGGCTCTATGGCTTCTGAGGCGGAAAGAACCAGC
TGGGGCTCTAGGGGGTATCCCC
[124 nt withheld, positions 6603-6726]
C
[91 nt withheld, positions 6728-6818]
A
[49 nt withheld, positions 6820-6868]
CCTTTGACGTTGGAGTCCACGTTCTTT
[37 nt withheld, positions 6896-6932]
ACCCTATCTCGGTCTATTCTTTTGATTTATAAGGGATTTTGCCGATTTCGGCCTATTGGTTAAAAAATGA
GCTGATTTAACAAAAATTTAACGCGAATTAATTCTGTGGAATGTGTGTCAGTTAGGGTGTGGAAAGTCCC
CAGGCTCCCCAGCAGGCAGAAGTATGCAAAGCATGCATCTCAATTAGTCAGCAACCAGGTGTGGAAAGTC
CCCAGGCTCCCCAGCAGGCAGAAGTATGCAAAGCATGCATCTCAATTAGTCAGCAACCATAGTCCCGCCC
CTAACTCCGCCCATCCCGCCCCTAACTCCGCCCAGTTCCGCCCATTCTCCGCCCCATGGCTGACTAATTT
TTTTTATTTATGCAGAGGCCGAGGCCGCCTCTGCCTCTGAGCTATTCCAGAAGTAGTGAGGAGGCTTTTT
TGGAGGCCTAGGCTTTTGCAAAAAGCTCCCGGGAGCTTGTATATCCATTTTCGGATCTGATCAGCACGTG
TTGACAATTAATCATCGGCATAGTATATCGGCATAGTATAATACGACAAGGTGAGGAACTAAACCATGGC
CAAGTTGACCAGTGCCGTTCCGGTGCTCACCGCGCGCGACGTCGCCGGAGCGGTCGAGTTCTGGACCGAC
CGGCTCGGGTTCTCCCGGGACTTCGTGGAGGACGACTTCGCCGGTGTGGTCCGGGACGACGTGACCCTGT
TCATCAGCGCGGTCCAGGACCAGGTGGTGCCGGACAACACCCTGGCCTGGGTGTGGGTGCGCGGCCTGGA
CGAGCTGTACGCCGAGTGGTCGGAGGTCGTGTCCACGAACTTCCGGGACGCCTCCGGGCCGGCCATGACC
GAGATCGGCGAGCAGCCGTGGGGGCGGGAGTTCGCCCTGCGCGACCCGGCCGGCAACTGCGTGCACTTCG
TGGCCGAGGAGCAGGACTGACACGTGCTACGAGATTTCGATTCCACCGCCGCCTTCTATGAAAGGTTGGG
CTTCGGAATCGTTTTCCGGGACGCCGGCTGGATGATCCTCCAGCGCGGGGATCTCATGCTGGAGTTCTTC
GCCCACCCCAACTTGTTTATTGCAGCTTATAATGGTTACAAATAAAGCAATAGCATCACAAATTTCACAA
ATAAAGCATTTTTTTCACTGCATTCTAGTTGTGGTTTGTCCAAACTCATCAATGTATCTTATCATGTCTG
TATACCGTCGACCTCTAGCTAGAGCTTGGCGTAATCATGGTCATAGCTGTTTCCTGTGTGAAATTGTTAT
CCGCTCACAATTCCACACAACATACGAGCCGGAAGCATAAAGTGTAAAGCCTGGGGTGCCTAATGAGTGA
GCTAACTCACATTAATTGCGTTGCGCTCACTGCCCGCTTTCCAGTCGGGAAACCTGTCGTGCCAGCTGCA
TTAATGAATCGGCCAACGCGCGGGGAGAGGCGGTTTGCGTATTGGGCGCTCTTCCGCTTCCTCGCTCACT
GACTCGCTGCGCTCGGTCGTTCGGCTGCGGCGAGCGGTATCAGCTCACTCAAAGGCGGTAATACGGTTAT
CCACAGAATCAGGGGATAACGCAGGAAAGAACATGTGAGCAAAAGGCCAGCAAAAGGCCAGGAACCGTAA
AAAGGCCGCGTTGCTGGCGTTTTTCCATAGGCTCCGCCCCCCTGACGAGCATCACAAAAATCGACGCTCA
AGTCAGAGGTGGCGAAACCCGACAGGACTATAAAGATACCAGGCGTTTCCCCCTGGAAGCTCCCTCGTGC
GCTCTCCTGTTCCGACCCTGCCGCTTACCGGATACCTGTCCGCCTTTCTCCCTTCGGGAAGCGTGGCGCT
TTCTCATAGCTCACGCTGTAGGTATCTCAGTTCGGTGTAGGTCGTTCGCTCCAAGCTGGGCTGTGTGCAC
GAACCCCCCGTTCAGCCCGACCGCTGCGCCTTATCCGGTAACTATCGTCTTGAGTCCAACCCGGTAAGAC
ACGACTTATCGCCACTGGCAGCAGCCACTGGTAACAGGATTAGCAGAGCGAGGTATGTAGGCGGTGCTAC
AGAGTTCTTGAAGTGGTGGCCTAACTACGGCTACACTAGAAGAACAGTATTTGGTATCTGCGCTCTGCTG
AAGCCAGTTACCTTCGGAAAAAGAGTTGGTAGCTCTTGATCCGGCAAACAAACCACCGCTGGTAGCGGTG
GTTTTTTTGTTTGCAAGCAGCAGATTACGCGCAGAAAAAAAGGATCTCAAGAAGATCCTTTGATCTTTTC
TACGGGGTCTGACGCTCAGTGGAACGAAAACTCACGTTAAGGGATTTTGGTCATGAGATTATCAAAAAGG
ATCTTCACCTAGATCCTTTTAAATTAAAAATGAAGTTTTAAATCAATCTAAAGTATATATGAGTAAACTT
GGTCTGACAGTTACCAATGCTTAATCAGTGAGGCACCTATCTCAGCGATCTGTCTATTTCGTTCATCCAT
AGTTGCCTGACTCCCCGTCGTGTAGATAACTACGATACGGGAGGGCTTACCATCTGGCCCCAGTGCTGCA
ATGATACCGCGAGACCCACGCTCACCGGCTCCAGATTTATCAGCAATAAACCAGCCAGCCGGAAGGGCCG
AGCGCAGAAGTGGTCCTGCAACTTTATCCGCCTCCATCCAGTCTATTAATTGTTGCCGGGAAGCTAGAGT
AAGTAGTTCGCCAGTTAATAGTTTGCGCAACGTTGTTGCCATTGCTACAGGCATCGTGGTGTCACGCTCG
TCGTTTGGTATGGCTTCATTCAGCTCCGGTTCCCAACGATCAAGGCGAGTTACATGATCCCCCATGTTGT
GCAAAAAAGCGGTTAGCTCCTTCGGTCCTCCGATCGTTGTCAGAAGTAAGTTGGCCGCAGTGTTATCACT
CATGGTTATGGCAGCACTGCATAATTCTCTTACTGTCATGCCATCCGTAAGATGCTTTTCTGTGACTGGT
GAGTACTCAACCAAGTCATTCTGAGAATAGTGTATGCGGCGACCGAGTTGCTCTTGCCCGGCGTCAATAC
GGGATAATACCGCGCCACATAGCAGAACTTTAAAAGTGCTCATCATTGGAAAACGTTCTTCGGGGCGAAA
ACTCTCAAGGATCTTACCGCTGTTGAGATCCAGTTCGATGTAACCCACTCGTGCACCCAACTGATCTTCA
GCATCTTTTACTTTCACCAGCGTTTCTGGGTGAGCAAAAACAGGAAGGCAAAATGCCGCAAAAAAGGGAA
TAAGGGCGACACGGAAATGTTGAATACTCATACTCTTCCTTTTTCAATATTATTGAAGCATTTATCAGGG
TTATTGTCTCATGAGCGGATACATATTTGAATGTATTTAGAAAAATAAACAAATAGGGGTTCCGCGCACA
TTTCCCCGAAAAGTGCCACCTGACGTCGACGGATCGGGAGATCTCCCGATCCCCTATGGTGCACTCTCAG
TACAATCTGCTCTGATGCCGCATAGTTAAGCCAGTATCTGCTCCCTGCTTGTGTGTTGGAGGTCGCTGAG
TAGTGCGCGAGCAAAATTTAAGCTACAACAAGGCAAGGCTTGACCGACAATTGCATGAAGAATCTGCTTA
GGGTTAGGCGTTTTGCGCTGCTTCGCGATGTACGGGCCAGATATACGCGTTGACATTGATTATTGACTAG
TTATTAATAGTAATCAATTACGGGGTCATTAGTTCATAGCCCATATATGGAGTTCCGCGTTACATAACTT
ACGGTAAATGGCCCGCCTGGCTGACCGCCCAACGACCCCCGCCCATTGACGTCAATAATGACGTATGTTC
CCATAGTAACGCCAATAGGGACTTTCCATTGACGTCAATGGGTGGAGTATTTACGGTAAACTGCCCACTT
GGCAGTACATCAAGTGTATCA
