>Addgene plasmid #79633 | pLV_Zika_Flag_NS1 (Variant: W98G) | addgene partial sequence | sequence record 151141 | pCDH-rev 5'-GCATTCCTTTGGCGAGAG-3'
TCGTCAAGAAGACAGGGCCAGGTTTCCGGGCCCTCACATTGCCAAAAGACGGCAATATGGTGGAAAATAA
CATATAGACAAACGCACACCGGCCTTATTCCAAGCGGCTTCGGCCAGTAACGTTAGGGGGGGGGGAGGGA
GAGGGGCGGAATTTGCGGCCGCTAAGCTTCACGCGTCGATATCCTCGAGTGCTATGCAGTCACCATTGAC
CTTACTAAGTTGCTTTCTGGTTCTTTCCTGGGCCTTATCTCCATTCCATACCAACAGCCATCTTTAGCCC
GGAACGACAGTGGGGGCATTGTGCACTCCCTGCAGCACCATTCCTCGATCACCCTTCCGCTTGCAGTGGT
TGATCTCAGAGATGGTCCTCTTGTTCCACATGTTTCCTCCACGTGGACCTTAGTGCCTGGGCATTCCTCA
AACCGAATTTCAAGCTCTTCACTGTGCCATGGCCCTTTCATTTGGGTCCTGTAGCCCTCTCTGGTATTGT
GATGGCTGAGTGGCCCAGCTAAAGACTTGGGTATGATCAGATCACTCTCTTCTATTCCATCTGTCCACAA
TGTGTGGGACTTTGGCCATTCACATGTTTTCATCTCGATCAGATGGGCCCTCTTCAGCCTCCATGTGTCA
TTCTTCTCACTCTCAATCCAGTAGCCTAGATCACTGTGTACAGCCTCCTTTCCCTTAACAGCTGTTCCAA
TAACGGCTGGATCACACTCTAATGAATAATCTTCTCTAACCTTGAGCCAGACACTAGTGTGAAATACCCC
GAACCCATGATCCTCCACAAGAAAGCTGTTCCATGCTCTATGTTTGAGTGGGCATTCCTTCAGTGTGTCA
CCATCCACGACAAAGCTGTTATTTGTCTTTGCTGCTCTGACGAAATACGATTTCCCCCAAGCCTTCCAGC
CGTGGGGCAGCTCGTTCACAGGCACGGGCAATCTCTGTGGACCTCTCCCC
