>Addgene plasmid #79633 | pLV_Zika_Flag_NS1 (Variant: W98G) | addgene partial sequence | sequence record 152750 | zNs1-Rev 5'-GCCTCCTTTCCCTTAACAGC-3'
TCTAATGAATAATCTTCTCTAACCTTGAGCCAGACACTAGTGTGAAATACCCCGAACCCATGATCCTCCA
CAAGAAAGCTGTTCCATGCTCTATGTTTGAGTGGGCATTCCTTCAGTGTGTCACCATCCACGACAAAGCT
GTTATTTGTCTTTGCTGCTCTGACGAAATACGATTTCCCCCAAGCCTTCCAGCCGTGGGGCAGCTCGTTC
ACAGGCACGGGCAATCTCTGTGGACCTCTCCCCATGGGGTTTTTTACAGATCCCACAACGACCGTCAGTT
GAACTCCATTCTCTTCCAGGATTGCGTTGAGCTCCCCTTCTACTGATCTCCACATGATGTTTTCCATTCT
TGAAACAGAGGAGATCCCGCAGATACCATCTTCCCAGGCTTGCTTGACTGCTGCTGCCAATCTACGGGGG
GAGTCAGGATGGTACTTGTACCTGTCCCTCCAGGCTTCAACGTCGTTATAGACGAACACCCCTGTACCGC
ATCTCGTCTCCTTCTTTGAGAAGTCCACCGAGCACCCCACATCCCCGGACTTGTCATCGTCGTCTTTGTA
GTCGGCCATGGTGACCGGTGGTAGGCGCCGGTCACAGCTTGGATCTGTAACGGCGCAGAACAGAAAACGA
AACAAAGACGTAGAGTTGAGCAAGCAGGGTCAGGCAAAGCGTGGAGAGCCGGCTGAGTCTAGGTAGGCTC
CAAGGGAGCGCCGGACAAAGGCCCGGTCTCGACCTGAGCTTTAAACTTACCTAGACGGCGGACGCAGTTC
AGGAGGCACCACAGGCGGGAGGCGGCAGAACGCGACTCAACCGGCGTGGATGGCGGCCTCAGGTAGGGCG
GCGGGCGCGTGAAGGAGAGATGCGAGCCCCTCGAAGCTTCAGCTGTGTTCTGGCGGCAAACCCGTTGCGA
AAAAGAACGTTCACGGCGACTACTGCACTTATATACGG
